>Addgene plasmid #196205 | pmiRNA1-OE-METTL16 PP185/186AA-sgMETTL16-MUT1 | addgene full sequence | sequence record 383829 | Addgene NGS Result
TGTAGTCTTATGCAATACTCTTGTAGTCTTGCAACATGGTAACGATGAGTTAGCAACATGCCTTACAAGG
AGAGAAAAAGCACCGTGCATGCCGATTGGTGGAAGTAAGGTGGTACGATCGTGCCTTATTAGGAAGGCAA
CAGACGGGTCTGACATGGATTGGACGAACCACTGAATTGCCGCATTGCAGAGATATTGTATTTAAGTGCC
TAGCTCGATACATAAACGGGTCTCTCTGGTTAGACCAGATCTGAGCCTGGGAGCTCTCTGGCTAACTAGG
GAACCCACTGCTTAAGCCTCAATAAAGCTTGCCTTGAGTGCTTCAAGTAGTGTGTGCCCGTCTGTTGTGT
GACTCTGGTAACTAGAGATCCCTCAGACCCTTTTAGTCAGTGTGGAAAATCTCTAGCAGTGGCGCCCGAA
CAGGGACTTGAAAGCGAAAGGGAAACCAGAGGAGCTCTCTCGACGCAGGACTCGGCTTGCTGAAGCGCGC
ACGGCAAGAGGCGAGGGGCGGCGACTGGTGAGTACGCCAAAAATTTTGACTAGCGGAGGCTAGAAGGAGA
GAGATGGGTGCGAGAGCGTCAGTATTAAGCGGGGGAGAATTAGATCGCGATGGGAAAAAATTCGGTTAAG
GCCAGGGGGAAAGAAAAAATATAAATTAAAACATATAGTATGGGCAAGCAGGGAGCTAGAACGATTCGCA
GTTAATCCTGGCCTGTTAGAAACATCAGAAGGCTGTAGACAAATACTGGGACAGCTACAACCATCCCTTC
AGACAGGATCAGAAGAACTTAGATCATTATATAATACAGTAGCAACCCTCTATTGTGTGCATCAAAGGAT
AGAGATAAAAGACACCAAGGAAGCTTTAGACAAGATAGAGGAAGAGCAAAACAAAAGTAAGACCACCGCA
CAGCAAGCGGCCACTGATCTTCAGACCTGGAGGAGGAGATATGAGGGACAATTGGAGAAGTGAATTATAT
AAATATAAAGTAGTAAAAATTGAACCATTAGGAGTAGCACCCACCAAGGCAAAGAGAAGAGTGGTGCAGA
GAGAAAAAAGAGCAGTGGGAATAGGAGCTTTGTTCCTTGGGTTCTTGGGAGCAGCAGGAAGCACTATGGG
CGCAGCGTCAATGACGCTGACGGTACAGGCCAGACAATTATTGTCTGGTATAGTGCAGCAGCAGAACAAT
TTGCTGAGGGCTATTGAGGCGCAACAGCATCTGTTGCAACTCACAGTCTGGGGCATCAAGCAGCTCCAGG
CAAGAATCCTGGCTGTGGAAAGATACCTAAAGGATCAACAGCTCCTGGGGATTTGGGGTTGCTCTGGAAA
ACTCATTTGCACCACTGCTGTGCCTTGGAATGCTAGTTGGAGTAATAAATCTCTGGAACAGATTTGGAAT
CACACGACCTGGATGGAGTGGGACAGAGAAATTAACAATTACACAAGCTTAATACACTCCTTAATTGAAG
AATCGCAAAACCAGCAAGAAAAGAATGAACAAGAATTATTGGAATTAGATAAATGGGCAAGTTTGTGGAA
TTGGTTTAACATAACAAATTGGCTGTGGTATATAAAATTATTCATAATGATAGTAGGAGGCTTGGTAGGT
TTAAGAATAGTTTTTGCTGTACTTTCTATAGTGAATAGAGTTAGGCAGGGATATTCACCATTATCGTTTC
AGACCCACCTCCCAACCCCGAGGGGACCCGACAGGCCCGAAGGAATAGAAGAAGAAGGTGGAGAGAGAGA
CAGAGACAGATCCATTCGATTAGTGAACGGATCTCGACGGTATCGGTTAACTTTTAAAAGAAAAGGGGGG
ATTGGGGGGTACAGTGCAGGGGAAAGAATAGTAGACATAATAGCAACAGACATACAAACTAAAGAATTAC
AAAAACAAATTACAAAATTCAAAATTTTATCGATACTAGTATTATGCCCAGTACATGACCTTATGGGACT
TTCCTACTTGGCAGTACATCTACGTATTAGTCATCGCTATTACCATGGTGATGCGGTTTTGGCAGTACAT
CAATGGGCGTGGATAGCGGTTTGACTCACGGGGATTTCCAAGTCTCCACCCCATTGACGTCAATGGGAGT
TTGTTTTGGCACCAAAATCAACGGGACTTTCCAAAATGTCGTAACAACTCCGCCCCATTGACGCAAATGG
GCGGTAGGCGTGTACGGTGGGAGGTTTATATAAGCAGAGCTCGTTTAGTGAACCGTCAGATCGCCTGGAG
ACGCCATCCACGCTGTTTTGACCTCCATAGAAGATTCTAGAGCCACCATGGCTCTGAGTAAATCAATGCA
TGCAAGAAATAGATACAAGGACAAACCTCCTGACTTTGCATATCTGGCATCCAAATATCCAGATTTTAAG
CAGCATGTTCAGATAAATCTGAATGGAAGAGTGAGCCTTAATTTTAAAGACCCCGAAGCAGTCAGAGCTC
TGACGTGTACTCTCCTAAGGGAAGATTTTGGACTTTCTATTGATATTCCATTGGAGAGACTAATTCCCAC
AGTTCCCTTGCGCTTGAATTACATCCACTGGGTAGAAGATCTGATCGGTCACCAGGATTCTGACAAAAGT
ACTCTCCGAAGAGGAATTGACATAGGCACGGGGGCATCTTGCATCTACCCCTTACTTGGAGCAACCTTGA
ATGGCTGGTACTTTTTGGCTACCGAAGTGGATGATATGTGTTTCAACTATGCAAAGAAAAATGTGGAACA
GAATAACTTATCTGATCTCATAAAAGTGGTGAAAGTGCCACAGAAGACACTCCTGATGGATGCTCTTAAA
GAAGAATCTGAGATAATCTATGACTTTTGCATGTGCAACGCTGCCTTTTTTGCCAATCAATTGGAAGCCA
AGGGAGTAAACTCACGAAATCCTCGAAGACCTCCGCCTAGTTCTGTTAATACAGGAGGCATCACAGAGAT
CATGGCAGAAGGAGGTGAATTAGAGTTTGTTAAAAGGATCATCCATGACAGTCTACAACTTAAAAAAAGA
TTAAGATGGTATAGCTGCATGCTGGGAAAGAAATGCAGCCTGGCGCCTCTGAAGGAGGAGCTTCGCATAC
AAGGGGTTCCCAAAGTAACGTACACTGAATTCTGTCAAGGTCGGACAATGAGATGGGCCTTAGCTTGGAG
TTTTTATGATGATGTCACAGTACCATCACCACCAAGTAAGCGAAGAAAATTAGAGAAACCGAGAAAACCC
ATAACATTCGTGGTGCTGGCGTCCGTGATGAAGGAATTATCCCTCAAAGCATCACCTCTGCGCTCGGAGA
CGGCGGAAGGCATAGTCGTTGTCACGACATGGATTGAAAAAATTCTCACTGATTTGAAGGTCCAGCATAA
ACGAGTTCCCTGTGGAAAAGAGGAAGTCAGCCTTTTCCTAACGGCCATAGAAAACTCCTGGATTCATTTA
AGGAGAAAGAAAAGAGAGCGTGTGAGACAGCTGAGAGAAGTTCCCCGAGCTCCTGAGGACGTCATTCAGG
CCTTGGAAGAGAAAAAGCCCACCCCCAAAGAGTCTGGCAATAGCCAAGAACTGGCCAGGGGCCCCCAGGA
GAGGACCCCCTGTGGGCCTGCTCTGCGGGAAGGCGAGGCTGCCGCTGTGGAGGGCCCGTGCCCGAGCCAG
GAGTCCCTGTCCCAGGAGGAAAACCCGGAACCCACGGAGGATGAAAGGAGTGAGGAAAAGGGAGGGGTGG
AGGTTTTGGAAAGTTGTCAAGGCTCTAGCAACGGAGCCCAGGACCAAGAGGCTTCTGAGCAGTTCGGCAG
CCCAGTGGCTGAAAGGGGGAAACGTCTCCCAGGAGTGGCCGGACAGTACCTGTTTAAGTGTTTGATAAAC
GTTAAGAAGGAGGTGGACGATGCCTTAGTGGAGATGCACTGGGTTGAGGGCCAGAACAGGGATCTGATGA
ACCAGCTTTGCACCTACATACGTAACCAAATTTTCAGGCTTGTTGCAGTTAACTAGGCGGCCGCGAAGGA
TCTGCGATCGCTCCGGTGCCCGTCAGTGGGCAGAGCGCACATCGCCCACAGTCCCCGAGAAGTTGGGGGG
AGGGGTCGGCAATTGAACGGGTGCCTAGAGAAGGTGGCGCGGGGTAAACTGGGAAAGTGATGTCGTGTAC
TGGCTCCGCCTTTTTCCCGAGGGTGGGGGAGAACCGTATATAAGTGCAGTAGTCGCCGTGAACGTTCTTT
TTCGCAACGGGTTTGCCGCCAGAACACAGCTGAAGCTTCGAGGGGCTCGCATCTCTCCTTCACGCGCCCG
CCGCCCTACCTGAGGCCGCCATCCACGCCGGTTGAGTCGCGTTCTGCCGCCTCCCGCCTGTGGTGCCTCC
TGAACTGCGTCCGCCGTCTAGGTAAGTTTAAAGCTCAGGTCGAGACCGGGCCTTTGTCCGGCGCTCCCTT
GGAGCCTACCTAGACTCAGCCGGCTCTCCACGCTTTGCCTGACCCTGCTTGCTCAACTCTACGTCTTTGT
TTCGTTTTCTGTTCTGCGCCGTTACAGATCCAAGCTGTGACCGGCGCCTACGCTAGACGCCACCATGGAG
AGCGACGAGAGCGGCCTGCCCGCCATGGAGATCGAGTGCCGCATCACCGGCACCCTGAACGGCGTGGAGT
TCGAGCTGGTGGGCGGCGGAGAGGGCACCCCCAAGCAGGGCCGCATGACCAACAAGATGAAGAGCACCAA
AGGCGCCCTGACCTTCAGCCCCTACCTGCTGAGCCACGTGATGGGCTACGGCTTCTACCACTTCGGCACC
TACCCCAGCGGCTACGAGAACCCCTTCCTGCACGCCATCAACAACGGCGGCTACACCAACACCCGCATCG
AGAAGTACGAGGACGGCGGCGTGCTGCACGTGAGCTTCAGCTACCGCTACGAGGCCGGCCGCGTGATCGG
CGACTTCAAGGTGGTGGGCACCGGCTTCCCCGAGGACAGCGTGATCTTCACCGACAAGATCATCCGCAGC
AACGCCACCGTGGAGCACCTGCACCCCATGGGCGATAACGTGCTGGTGGGCAGCTTCGCCCGCACCTTCA
GCCTGCGCGACGGCGGCTACTACAGCTTCGTGGTGGACAGCCACATGCACTTCAAGAGCGCCATCCACCC
CAGCATCCTGCAGAACGGGGGCCCCATGTTCGCCTTCCGCCGCGTGGAGGAGCTGCACAGCAACACCGAG
CTGGGCATCGTGGAGTACCAGCACGCCTTCAAGACCCCCATTGCCTTCGCCAGATCCCGCGCTCAGTCGT
CCAATTCTGCCGTGGACGGCACCGCCGGACCCGGCTCCACCGGATCTCGCTAAGTCGACAATCAACCTCT
GGATTACAAAATTTGTGAAAGATTGACTGGTATTCTTAACTATGTTGCTCCTTTTACGCTATGTGGATAC
GCTGCTTTAATGCCTTTGTATCATGCTATTGCTTCCCGTATGGCTTTCATTTTCTCCTCCTTGTATAAAT
CCTGGTTGCTGTCTCTTTATGAGGAGTTGTGGCCCGTTGTCAGGCAACGTGGCGTGGTGTGCACTGTGTT
TGCTGACGCAACCCCCACTGGTTGGGGCATTGCCACCACCTGTCAGCTCCTTTCCGGGACTTTCGCTTTC
CCCCTCCCTATTGCCACGGCGGAACTCATCGCCGCCTGCCTTGCCCGCTGCTGGACAGGGGCTCGGCTGT
TGGGCACTGACAATTCCGTGGTGTTGTCGGGGAAATCATCGTCCTTTCCTTGGCTGCTCGCCTGTGTTGC
CACCTGGATTCTGCGCGGGACGTCCTTCTGCTACGTCCCTTCGGCCCTCAATCCAGCGGACCTTCCTTCC
CGCGGCCTGCTGCCGGCTCTGCGGCCTCTTCCGCGTCTTCGCCTTCGCCCTCAGACGAGTCGGATCTCCC
TTTGGGCCGCCTCCCCGCCTGGTACCTTTAAGACCAATGACTTACAAGGCAGCTGTAGATCTTAGCCACT
TTTTAAAAGAAAAGGGGGGACTGGAAGGGCTAATTCACTCCCAACGAAGATAAGATCTGCTTTTTGCTTG
TACTGGGTCTCTCTGGTTAGACCAGATCTGAGCCTGGGAGCTCTCTGGCTAACTAGGGAACCCACTGCTT
AAGCCTCAATAAAGCTTGCCTTGAGTGCTTCAAGTAGTGTGTGCCCGTCTGTTGTGTGACTCTGGTAACT
AGAGATCCCTCAGACCCTTTTAGTCAGTGTGGAAAATCTCTAGCAGTAGTAGTTCATGTCATCTTATTAT
TCAGTATTTATAACTTGCAAAGAAATGAATATCAGAGAGTGAGAGGAACTTGTTTATTGCAGCTTATAAT
GGTTACAAATAAAGCAATAGCATCACAAATTTCACAAATAAAGCATTTTTTTCACTGCATTCTAGTTGTG
GTTTGTCCAAACTCATCAATGTATCTTATCATGTCTGGCTCTAGCTATCCCGCCCCTAACTCCGCCCATC
CCGCCCCTAACTCCGCCCAGTTCCGCCCATTCTCCGCCCCATGGCTGACTAATTTTTTTTATTTATGCAG
AGGCCGAGGCCGCCTCGGCCTCTGAGCTATTCCAGAAGTAGTGAGGAGGCTTTTTTGGAGGCCTAGACTT
TTGCAGAGACCAAATTCGTAATCATGTCATAGCTGTTTCCTGTGTGAAATTGTTATCCGCTCACAATTCC
ACACAACATACGAGCCGGAAGCATAAAGTGTAAAGCCTGGGGTGCCTAATGAGTGAGCTAACTCACATTA
ATTGCGTTGCGCTCACTGCCCGCTTTCCAGTCGGGAAACCTGTCGTGCCAGCTGCATTAATGAATCGGCC
AACGCGCGGGGAGAGGCGGTTTGCGTATTGGGCGCTCTTCCGCTTCCTCGCTCACTGACTCGCTGCGCTC
GGTCGTTCGGCTGCGGCGAGCGGTATCAGCTCACTCAAAGGCGGTAATACGGTTATCCACAGAATCAGGG
GATAACGCAGGAAAGAACATGTGAGCAAAAGGCCAGCAAAAGGCCAGGAACCGTAAAAAGGCCGCGTTGC
TGGCGTTTTTCCATAGGCTCCGCCCCCCTGACGAGCATCACAAAAATCGACGCTCAAGTCAGAGGTGGCG
AAACCCGACAGGACTATAAAGATACCAGGCGTTTCCCCCTGGAAGCTCCCTCGTGCGCTCTCCTGTTCCG
ACCCTGCCGCTTACCGGATACCTGTCCGCCTTTCTCCCTTCGGGAAGCGTGGCGCTTTCTCATAGCTCAC
GCTGTAGGTATCTCAGTTCGGTGTAGGTCGTTCGCTCCAAGCTGGGCTGTGTGCACGAACCCCCCGTTCA
GCCCGACCGCTGCGCCTTATCCGGTAACTATCGTCTTGAGTCCAACCCGGTAAGACACGACTTATCGCCA
CTGGCAGCAGCCACTGGTAACAGGATTAGCAGAGCGAGGTATGTAGGCGGTGCTACAGAGTTCTTGAAGT
GGTGGCCTAACTACGGCTACACTAGAAGAACAGTATTTGGTATCTGCGCTCTGCTGAAGCCAGTTACCTT
CGGAAAAAGAGTTGGTAGCTCTTGATCCGGCAAACAAACCACCGCTGGTAGCGGTGGTTTTTTTGTTTGC
AAGCAGCAGATTACGCGCAGAAAAAAAGGATCTCAAGAAGATCCTTTGATCTTTTCTACGGGGTCTGACG
CTCAGTGGAACGAAAACTCACGTTAAGGGATTTTGGTCATGAGATTATCAAAAAGGATCTTCACCTAGAT
CCTTTTAAATTAAAAATGAAGTTTTAAATCAATCTAAAGTATATATGAGTAAACTTGGTCTGACAGTTAC
CAATGCTTAATCAGTGAGGCACCTATCTCAGCGATCTGTCTATTTCGTTCATCCATAGTTGCCTGACTCC
CCGTCGTGTAGATAACTACGATACGGGAGGGCTTACCATCTGGCCCCAGTGCTGCAATGATACCGCGAGA
CCCACGCTCACCGGCTCCAGATTTATCAGCAATAAACCAGCCAGCCGGAAGGGCCGAGCGCAGAAGTGGT
CCTGCAACTTTATCCGCCTCCATCCAGTCTATTAATTGTTGCCGGGAAGCTAGAGTAAGTAGTTCGCCAG
TTAATAGTTTGCGCAACGTTGTTGCCATTGCTACAGGCATCGTGGTGTCACGCTCGTCGTTTGGTATGGC
TTCATTCAGCTCCGGTTCCCAACGATCAAGGCGAGTTACATGATCCCCCATGTTGTGCAAAAAAGCGGTT
AGCTCCTTCGGTCCTCCGATCGTTGTCAGAAGTAAGTTGGCCGCAGTGTTATCACTCATGGTTATGGCAG
CACTGCATAATTCTCTTACTGTCATGCCATCCGTAAGATGCTTTTCTGTGACTGGTGAGTACTCAACCAA
GTCATTCTGAGAATAGTGTATGCGGCGACCGAGTTGCTCTTGCCCGGCGTCAATACGGGATAATACCGCG
CCACATAGCAGAACTTTAAAAGTGCTCATCATTGGAAAACGTTCTTCGGGGCGAAAACTCTCAAGGATCT
TACCGCTGTTGAGATCCAGTTCGATGTAACCCACTCGTGCACCCAACTGATCTTCAGCATCTTTTACTTT
CACCAGCGTTTCTGGGTGAGCAAAAACAGGAAGGCAAAATGCCGCAAAAAAGGGAATAAGGGCGACACGG
AAATGTTGAATACTCATACTCTTCCTTTTTCAATATTATTGAAGCATTTATCAGGGTTATTGTCTCATGA
GCGGATACATATTTGAATGTATTTAGAAAAATAAACAAATAGGGGTTCCGCGCACATTTCCCCGAAAAGT
GCCACCTGACGTCTAAGAAACCATTATTATCATGACATTAACCTATAAAAATAGGCGTATCACGAGGCCC
TTTCGTCTCGCGCGTTTCGGTGATGACGGTGAAAACCTCTGACACATGCAGCTCCCGGAGACGGTCACAG
CTTGTCTGTAAGCGGATGCCGGGAGCAGACAAGCCCGTCAGGGCGCGTCAGCGGGTGTTGGCGGGTGTCG
GGGCTGGCTTAACTATGCGGCATCAGAGCAGATTGTACTGAGAGTGCACCATATGCGGTGTGAAATACCG
CACAGATGCGTAAGGAGAAAATACCGCATCAGGCGCCATTCGCCATTCAGGCTGCGCAACTGTTGGGAAG
GGCGATCGGTGCGGGCCTCTTCGCTATTACGCCAGCTGGCGAAAGGGGGATGTGCTGCAAGGCGATTAAG
TTGGGTAACGCCAGGGTTTTCCCAGTCACGACGTTGTAAAACGACGGCCAGTGCCAAGCTGACGCG
Features (pLannotate 1.2.2; 28 found; start..end, strand, type, name):
      1..227     +  promoter       RSV promoter: Rous sarcoma virus enhancer/promoter
    228..408     +  LTR            5' LTR (truncated): truncated 5' long terminal repeat (LTR) from HIV-1
    455..580     +  misc_feature   HIV-1 Ψ: packaging signal of human immunodeficiency virus type 1
    564..902     +  CDS            HIV-1 gag (fragment): gag protein from human immunodeficiency virus 1; gag
   1073..1306    +  misc_feature   RRE: The Rev response element (RRE) of HIV-1 allows for Rev-dependent mRNA export from the nucleus to the cytoplasm.
   1683..1783    +  CDS            Rev (fragment): human immunodeficiency virus 1 (HIV-1) Rev protein; rev; enhances nuclear export of unspliced and incompletely spliced viral mRNAs
   1802..1918    +  misc_feature   cPPT/CTS: central polypurine tract and central termination sequence of HIV-1
   1931..2007    +  enhancer       CMV enhancer (fragment): human cytomegalovirus immediate early enhancer
   2008..2211    +  promoter       CMV promoter: human cytomegalovirus (CMV) immediate early promoter
   2288..3973    +  CDS            METTL16: MET16_HUMAN - Also known as METT10D From Homo sapiens (Human).
   4018..4229    +  promoter       EF-1α core promoter: core promoter for human elongation factor EF-1α
   4242..4510    +  LTR            5' LTR (truncated): truncated 5' long terminal repeat (LTR) from human T-cell leukemia virus (HTLV) type 1
   4567..5231    +  CDS            CopGFP (fragment): green fluorescent protein 2 from Pontellina plumata, also known as ppluGFP2 (Shagin et al., 2004)
   5310..5898    +  misc_feature   WPRE: woodchuck hepatitis virus posttranscriptional regulatory element
   5893..6000    +  CDS            nef (fragment): NEF_SIVS4 - Experimental evidence at protein level: Swiss-Prot protein existence level 1. Interferes with TCR signaling from the cell membrane. Interacts with CD247/TCRZ (TCR zeta chain) and exert potent down- regulation of cell surface TCR/CD3 complexes. From Simian immunodeficiency virus (isolate F236/smH4) (SIV-sm) (Simian immunodeficiency virus sooty mangabey monkey).
   6025..6205    +  LTR            5' LTR (truncated): truncated 5' long terminal repeat (LTR) from HIV-1
   6277..6398    +  polyA_signal   SV40 poly(A) signal: SV40 polyadenylation signal
   6438..6573    +  rep_origin     SV40 ori: SV40 origin of replication
   6630..6646    -  protein_bind   lac operator: The lac repressor binds to the lac operator to inhibit transcription in E. coli. This inhibition can be relieved by adding lactose or isopropyl-β-D-thiogalactopyranoside (IPTG). lac repressor encoded by lacI
   6654..6684    -  promoter       lac promoter: promoter for the E. coli lac operon
   6699..6720    -  protein_bind   CAP binding site: CAP binding activates transcription in the presence of cAMP. E. coli catabolite activator protein
   6733..6825    -  CDS            lacI (fragment): lac repressor; lacI; The lac repressor binds to the lac operator to inhibit transcription in E. coli. This inhibition can be relieved by adding lactose or isopropyl-β-D-thiogalactopyranoside (IPTG).
   7008..7596    -  rep_origin     ori: high-copy-number ColE1/pMB1/pBR322/pUC origin of replication
   7767..8627    -  CDS            AmpR: β-lactamase; bla; confers resistance to ampicillin, carbenicillin, and related antibiotics
   8628..8732    -  promoter       AmpR promoter: bla
   8827..8862    +  CDS            rop (fragment): Rop protein, which maintains plasmids at low copy number; rop
   8964..9063    +  misc_feature   bom (fragment): basis of mobility region from pBR322
   9069..9223    -  CDS            lacZα (fragment): LacZα fragment of β-galactosidase; lacZ fragment
