[The description below was written by a language model from this plasmid's Addgene catalogue record and pLannotate feature annotations shown in this document.]
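Description:
pmiRNA1-OE-METTL16 PP185/186AA-sgMETTL16-MUT1 is a 9.2 kb lentiviral transfer plasmid built on the pmiRNA1 backbone for overexpressing a mutant form of human METTL16 (also known as METT10D) in mammalian cells. It is propagated in E. coli as a high-copy plasmid through a ColE1/pUC-type origin and is selected with ampicillin via the β-lactamase gene. The viral framework is HIV-1 based. An RSV enhancer/promoter fused to a truncated 5' LTR drives genomic RNA production in packaging cells, followed by the Ψ packaging signal with a short gag fragment, the Rev response element for Rev-dependent nuclear export, and the cPPT/CTS element. A truncated 3' LTR closes the proviral unit, with an SV40 poly(A) signal and SV40 origin lying downstream.

Between the LTRs are two expression units. A CMV immediate-early promoter with a partial enhancer drives the full-length METTL16 coding sequence, which the catalogue lists as carrying the PP185/186AA substitution (two adjacent prolines changed to alanines). An EF-1α core promoter joined to an HTLV-1 LTR segment, a common composite promoter, then drives copGFP as a fluorescent marker of transduced cells. A WPRE follows to enhance transcript expression. No mammalian drug-selection marker is annotated, so transduced cells would be identified by fluorescence.

The "sgMETTL16-MUT1" part of the name may indicate that the cDNA was altered at a METTL16 guide RNA target site, which would suit rescue experiments in CRISPR-edited cells. The record does not state this, though: the gRNA field is unspecified and no guide cassette is annotated. The cloning sites are also not recorded.
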