Addgene plasmid #196205: pmiRNA1-OE-METTL16 PP185/186AA-sgMETTL16-MUT1
Purpose: overexpress mutant METTL16
Depositing lab: Jianjun Chen. Depositing organization: Beckman Research Institute of the City of Hope.
Backbone
  Vector backbone: pmiRNA1
  Vector type: Lentiviral
Growth in bacteria
  Bacterial resistance: Ampicillin, 100 μg/mL
  Growth temperature: 37°C
  Growth strain: NEB Stable
  Copy number: High Copy
Gene/Insert
  Gene/Insert name: METTL16 PP185/186AA
  gRNA/shRNA sequence: Unspecified
  Species: H. sapiens (human)
  Mutation: PP185/186AA
  Entrez Gene: METTL16 (a.k.a. METT10D)
  Cloning method: Restriction Enzyme; 5′ cloning site Unknown (unknown if destroyed)
Resource information
  A portion of this plasmid was derived from a plasmid made by: Dr. Nicholas Conrad
Terms and licenses: Academic/Nonprofit Terms; Industry Terms: Not Available to Industry
How to cite: pmiRNA1-OE-METTL16 PP185/186AA-sgMETTL16-MUT1 was a gift from Jianjun Chen (Addgene plasmid # 196205 ; http://n2t.net/addgene:196205 ; RRID:Addgene_196205)
